>Addgene plasmid #183526 | pAAV-Ef1a DIO-hsChRmine-oScarlet-WPRE | addgene full sequence | sequence record 362034 | Addgene NGS Result
CCTGCAGGCAGCTGCGCGCTCGCTCGCTCACTGAGGCCGCCCGGGCGTCGGGCGACCTTTGGTCGCCCGG
CCTCAGTGAGCGAGCGAGCGCGCAGAGAGGGAGTGGCCAACTCCATCACTAGGGGTTCCTGCGGCCGCAC
GCGTAAGCTTTGCAAAGATGGATAAAGTTTTAAACAGAGAGGAATCTTTGCAGCTAATGGACCTTCTAGG
TCTTGAAAGGAGTGGGAATTGGCTCCGGTGCCCGTCAGTGGGCAGAGCGCACATCGCCCACAGTCCCCGA
GAAGTTGGGGGGAGGGGTCGGCAATTGAACCGGTGCCTAGAGAAGGTGGCGCGGGGTAAACTGGGAAAGT
GATGTCGTGTACTGGCTCCGCCTTTTTCCCGAGGGTGGGGGAGAACCGTATATAAGTGCAGTAGTCGCCG
TGAACGTTCTTTTTCGCAACGGGTTTGCCGCCAGAACACAGGTAAGTGCCGTGTGTGGTTCCCGCGGGCC
TGGCCTCTTTACGGGTTATGGCCCTTGCGTGCCTTGAATTACTTCCACCTGGCTGCAGTACGTGATTCTT
GATCCCGAGCTTCGGGTTGGAAGTGGGTGGGAGAGTTCGAGGCCTTGCGCTTAAGGAGCCCCTTCGCCTC
GTGCTTGAGTTGAGGCCTGGCCTGGGCGCTGGGGCCGCCGCGTGCGAATCTGGTGGCACCTTCGCGCCTG
TCTCGCTGCTTTCGATAAGTCTCTAGCCATTTAAAATTTTTGATGACCTGCTGCGACGCTTTTTTTCTGG
CAAGATAGTCTTGTAAATGCGGGCCAAGATCTGCACACTGGTATTTCGGTTTTTGGGGCCGCGGGCGGCG
ACGGGGCCCGTGCGTCCCAGCGCACATGTTCGGCGAGGCGGGGCCTGCGAGCGCGGCCACCGAGAATCGG
ACGGGGGTAGTCTCAAGCTGGCCGGCCTGCTCTGGTGCCTGGCCTCGCGCCGCCGTGTATCGCCCCGCCC
TGGGCGGCAAGGCTGGCCCGGTCGGCACCAGTTGCGTGAGCGGAAAGATGGCCGCTTCCCGGCCCTGCTG
CAGGGAGCTCAAAATGGAGGACGCGGCGCTCGGGAGAGCGGGCGGGTGAGTCACCCACACAAAGGAAAAG
GGCCTTTCCGTCCTCAGCCGTCGCTTCATGTGACTCCACGGAGTACCGGGCGCCGTCCAGGCACCTCGAT
TAGTTCTCGAGCTTTTGGAGTACGTCGTCTTTAGGTTGGGGGGAGGGGTTTTATGCGATGGAGTTTCCCC
ACACTGAGTGGGTGGAGACTGAAGTTAGGCCAGCTTGGCACTTGATGTAATTCTCCTTGGAATTTGCCCT
TTTTGAGTTTGGATCTTGGTTCATTCTCAAGCCTCAGACAGTGGTTCAAAGTTTTTTTCTTCCATTTCAG
GTGTCGTGAGGTACCGGATCCTCTAGAGTCGACTCCGGAATAACTTCGTATAGGATACTTTATACGAAGT
TATGCAGAATGGTAGCTGGATTGTAGCTGCTATTAGCAATATGAAACCTCTTAATAACTTCGTATAGCAT
ACATTATACGAAGTTATGGCGCGCCTCATTACACCTCGTTCTCGTAGCAGAACTTGTACAGCTCGTCCAT
GCCGCCGGTGGAGTGGCGGCCCTCGGAGCGTTCGTACTGTTCCACCACGGTGTAGTCCTCGTTGTGGGAG
GTGATGTCCAACTTGCGGTCCACGTTGTAGGCGCCGGGCATCTGCACGGGCTTCTTGGCCTTGTAGGTGG
TCTTGAAGTCCGCCAGGTAGCGCCCGCCGTCCTTCAGGCGCAGGGCCATCTTAATGTCGCCCTTCAGCAC
GCCGTCCTCGGGGTACAACCGCTCGGTGGACGCTTCCCAGCCCATTGTCTTCTTCTGCATTACGGGGCCG
TCAGGAGGGAAGTTGGTGCCGCGGAGCTTCACCTTGTAGATCAGGGTGCCGTCCTCCAGGGAGGTGTCCT
GGGTCACGGTCACGGCGCCGCCGTCCTCGAAGTTCATCACGCGGTCCCACTTGAAGCCCTCGGGGAAGGA
CTGCTTATAGTAGTCGGGGATGTCGGCGGGGTGCTTGGTGAAGGCCCTGGAGCCGTACATGAACTGAGGG
GACAGGATGTCCCAGGAGAAGGGCAGGGGGCCACCCTTGGTCACCTTCAGCTTGGCGGTCTGGGTGCCCT
CGTAGGGGCGGCCCTCGCCCTCGCCCTCGATCTCGAACTCGTGGCCGTTCATGGAGCCCTCCATGTGCAC
CTTGAACCGCATGAACTCCTTGATCACTGCCTCGCCCTTGCTCACCACGTTGATGTCGATCTGGTCCAGG
GGGATGTACTCGCCCTCGCTGGTGATCCTGCTCTTGGCGGCCGCAGACAGTCTCCGCAGGCGCTCGCCAT
TGCTGCTCAGCCTCATATCCAGCTCCAGCTTCTGGAACTCATCCTCGTCGTGTCCCAGCTGCTCCAGCAG
CCGAAACAGCTCCTCATCATAGGTCTTTCTGAACCGGGCCAGGGCAAAGCCGTAACAGGACTTGGCCACG
ATGTCGCACACGCAGTGGGCCACCTCTGTCCAGTTATCGTCGATCCAGCCGAAGCCTCTAGGGCAGATGG
CCCACACCAGGGGAAACAGAATCCACAGCATGGAGAAGGTAAACACGGCGAACTTCAGCACGTGCAGGCT
GTGCTCGGCGCCTGTATCCTGGGCCAGCTGGGCCAGCCGGCTATACTGCTTGGCCACGATGCTCATCACG
ATAGAGTAGGCGAAGATAAACCAGAAACAGCCAAAGCCATACCAGGCGTAGGCGCCATTCCTCAGCCTAG
GGTCGCCCTCTGCGTAGAACTCGGCCAGCACGCCAGACATCAGGATGGCAAAGATGATGGCGCTACAAGA
CACGCGATAGGGGGCCCTCAGCTGATACAGCAGATCGTACACCAGCATTGGGCAGGTCAGCATGTAGTCG
GCATACCTGTAATTGCCGAAGCCGATGATGAAGGGGCCCACATCGCCGAAGTTGTGGCCCAGTGTGTCGG
CCACGATCTTGCCGAAGTAGCTCAGCATGGCAAAGAAATTCACAAACAGGGCCAGGTTCTGCTCCTCCTG
ATAGCCGGCGTAAAAGGAGGTTCTCTTGCTAGGGCCCCGAGATGTCCAGGACTCATAGCCCAGGTAGAAT
GTGGTGATTGTCAGCACGATAAAGCAAGACCACCTGGCGCCGATGGCCACGGAGTTCAGCTTGGTATCCA
GATACCAGCCGTCCATTGTGCCCACGTAGAACATCTGGTCGGTGCCTGGTGCGTGTGCCATGGTGGCTAG
CATAACTTCGTATAAAGTATCCTATACGAAGTTATTTGCCTTAACCCAGAAATTATCACTGTTATTCTTT
AGAATGGTGCAAAGAATAACTTCGTATAATGTATGCTATACGAAGTTATGAATTCGATATCAAGCTTATC
GATAATCAACCTCTGGATTACAAAATTTGTGAAAGATTGACTGGTATTCTTAACTATGTTGCTCCTTTTA
CGCTATGTGGATACGCTGCTTTAATGCCTTTGTATCATGCTATTGCTTCCCGTATGGCTTTCATTTTCTC
CTCCTTGTATAAATCCTGGTTGCTGTCTCTTTATGAGGAGTTGTGGCCCGTTGTCAGGCAACGTGGCGTG
GTGTGCACTGTGTTTGCTGACGCAACCCCCACTGGTTGGGGCATTGCCACCACCTGTCAGCTCCTTTCCG
GGACTTTCGCTTTCCCCCTCCCTATTGCCACGGCGGAACTCATCGCCGCCTGCCTTGCCCGCTGCTGGAC
AGGGGCTCGGCTGTTGGGCACTGACAATTCCGTGGTGTTGTCGGGGAAATCATCGTCCTTTCCTTGGCTG
CTCGCCTATGTTGCCACCTGGATTCTGCGCGGGACGTCCTTCTGCTACGTCCCTTCGGCCCTCAATCCAG
CGGACCTTCCTTCCCGCGGCCTGCTGCCGGCTCTGCGGCCTCTTCCGCGTCTTCGCCTTCGCCCTCAGAC
GAGTCGGATCTCCCTTTGGGCCGCCTCCCCGCATCGATACCGAGCGCTGCTCGAGAGATCTACGGGTGGC
ATCCCTGTGACCCCTCCCCAGTGCCTCTCCTGGCCCTGGAAGTTGCCACTCCAGTGCCCACCAGCCTTGT
CCTAATAAAATTAAGTTGCATCATTTTGTCTGACTAGGTGTCCTTCTATAATATTATGGGGTGGAGGGGG
GTGGTATGGAGCAAGGGGCAAGTTGGGAAGACAACCTGTAGGGCCTGCGGGGTCTATTGGGAACCAAGCT
GGAGTGCAGTGGCACAATCTTGGCTCACTGCAATCTCCGCCTCCTGGGTTCAAGCGATTCTCCTGCCTCA
GCCTCCCGAGTTGTTGGGATTCCAGGCATGCATGACCAGGCTCAGCTAATTTTTGTTTTTTTGGTAGAGA
CGGGGTTTCACCATATTGGCCAGGCTGGTCTCCAACTCCTAATCTCAGGTGATCTACCCACCTTGGCCTC
CCAAATTGCTGGGATTACAGGCGTGAACCACTGCTCCCTTCCCTGTCCTTCTGATTTTGTAGGTAACCAC
GTGCGGACCGAGCGGCCGCAGGAACCCCTAGTGATGGAGTTGGCCACTCCCTCTCTGCGCGCTCGCTCGC
TCACTGAGGCCGGGCGACCAAAGGTCGCCCGACGCCCGGGCTTTGCCCGGGCGGCCTCAGTGAGCGAGCG
AGCGCGCAGCTGCCTGCAGGGGCGCCTGATGCGGTATTTTCTCCTTACGCATCTGTGCGGTATTTCACAC
CGCATA
[95 nt withheld, positions 4767-4861]
T
[46 nt withheld, positions 4863-4908]
C
[141 nt withheld, positions 4910-5050]
CCTTTGACGTTGGAGTCCACGTTCTTT
[37 nt withheld, positions 5078-5114]
ACTCTATCTCGGGCTATTCTTTTGATTTATAAGGGATTTTGCCGATTTCGGTCTATTGGTTAAAAAATGA
GCTGATTTAACAAAAATTTAACGCGAATTTTAACAAAATATTAACGTTTACAATTTTATGGTGCACTCTC
AGTACAATCTGCTCTGATGCCGCATAGTTAAGCCAGCCCCGACACCCGCCAACACCCGCTGACGCGCCCT
GACGGGCTTGTCTGCTCCCGGCATCCGCTTACAGACAAGCTGTGACCGTCTCCGGGAGCTGCATGTGTCA
GAGGTTTTCACCGTCATCACCGAAACGCGCGAGACGAAAGGGCCTCGTGATACGCCTATTTTTATAGGTT
AATGTCATGATAATAATGGTTTCTTAGACGTCAGGTGGCACTTTTCGGGGAAATGTGCGCGGAACCCCTA
TTTGTTTATTTTTCTAAATACATTCAAATATGTATCCGCTCATGAGACAATAACCCTGATAAATGCTTCA
ATAATATTGAAAAAGGAAGAGTATGAGTATTCAACATTTCCGTGTCGCCCTTATTCCCTTTTTTGCGGCA
TTTTGCCTTCCTGTTTTTGCTCACCCAGAAACGCTGGTGAAAGTAAAAGATGCTGAAGATCAGTTGGGTG
CACGAGTGGGTTACATCGAACTGGATCTCAACAGCGGTAAGATCCTTGAGAGTTTTCGCCCCGAAGAACG
TTTTCCAATGATGAGCACTTTTAAAGTTCTGCTATGTGGCGCGGTATTATCCCGTATTGACGCCGGGCAA
GAGCAACTCGGTCGCCGCATACACTATTCTCAGAATGACTTGGTTGAGTACTCACCAGTCACAGAAAAGC
ATCTTACGGATGGCATGACAGTAAGAGAATTATGCAGTGCTGCCATAACCATGAGTGATAACACTGCGGC
CAACTTACTTCTGACAACGATCGGAGGACCGAAGGAGCTAACCGCTTTTTTGCACAACATGGGGGATCAT
GTAACTCGCCTTGATCGTTGGGAACCGGAGCTGAATGAAGCCATACCAAACGACGAGCGTGACACCACGA
TGCCTGTAGCAATGGCAACAACGTTGCGCAAACTATTAACTGGCGAACTACTTACTCTAGCTTCCCGGCA
ACAATTAATAGACTGGATGGAGGCGGATAAAGTTGCAGGACCACTTCTGCGCTCGGCCCTTCCGGCTGGC
TGGTTTATTGCTGATAAATCTGGAGCCGGTGAGCGTGGGTCTCGCGGTATCATTGCAGCACTGGGGCCAG
ATGGTAAGCCCTCCCGTATCGTAGTTATCTACACGACGGGGAGTCAGGCAACTATGGATGAACGAAATAG
ACAGATCGCTGAGATAGGTGCCTCACTGATTAAGCATTGGTAACTGTCAGACCAAGTTTACTCATATATA
CTTTAGATTGATTTAAAACTTCATTTTTAATTTAAAAGGATCTAGGTGAAGATCCTTTTTGATAATCTCA
TGACCAAAATCCCTTAACGTGAGTTTTCGTTCCACTGAGCGTCAGACCCCGTAGAAAAGATCAAAGGATC
TTCTTGAGATCCTTTTTTTCTGCGCGTAATCTGCTGCTTGCAAACAAAAAAACCACCGCTACCAGCGGTG
GTTTGTTTGCCGGATCAAGAGCTACCAACTCTTTTTCCGAAGGTAACTGGCTTCAGCAGAGCGCAGATAC
CAAATACTGTTCTTCTAGTGTAGCCGTAGTTAGGCCACCACTTCAAGAACTCTGTAGCACCGCCTACATA
CCTCGCTCTGCTAATCCTGTTACCAGTGGCTGCTGCCAGTGGCGATAAGTCGTGTCTTACCGGGTTGGAC
TCAAGACGATAGTTACCGGATAAGGCGCAGCGGTCGGGCTGAACGGGGGGTTCGTGCACACAGCCCAGCT
TGGAGCGAACGACCTACACCGAACTGAGATACCTACAGCGTGAGCTATGAGAAAGCGCCACGCTTCCCGA
AGGGAGAAAGGCGGACAGGTATCCGGTAAGCGGCAGGGTCGGAACAGGAGAGCGCACGAGGGAGCTTCCA
GGGGGAAACGCCTGGTATCTTTATAGTCCTGTCGGGTTTCGCCACCTCTGACTTGAGCGTCGATTTTTGT
GATGCTCGTCAGGGGGGCGGAGCCTATGGAAAAACGCCAGCAACGCGGCCTTTTTACGGTTCCTGGCCTT
TTGCTGGCCTTTTGCTCACATGT
Features (pLannotate 1.2.2; 24 found; start..end, strand, type, name):
     12..39      +  repeat_region  AAV2 ITR (fragment): inverted terminal repeat of adeno-associated virus serotype 2 inverted
     68..95      +  repeat_region  AAV2 ITR (fragment): inverted terminal repeat of adeno-associated virus serotype 2 inverted
    158..224     +  CDS            small t antigen (fragment): SV40 (simian virus 40) small t antigen
    231..1409    +  promoter       EF-1α promoter: strong constitutive promoter for human elongation factor EF-1α
   1416..1433    +  misc_feature   MCS (fragment): pUC18/19 multiple cloning site
   1440..1473    +  protein_bind   lox2272: Cre-mediated recombination occurs in the 8-bp core sequence (GGATACTT). lox2272 sites are compatible with each other, but incompatible with loxP or loxN sites (Lee and Saito, 1988). Cre recombinase
   1474..1523    -  intron         β-globin intron (fragment): internally truncated intron from human β-globin
   1524..1557    +  protein_bind   loxP: Cre-mediated recombination occurs in the 8-bp core sequence (GCATACAT). Cre recombinase
   1593..2287    -  CDS            mScarlet (fragment): bright monomeric red fluorescent protein evolved from a synthetic template (Bindels et al., 2016)
   2286..2345    -  CDS            KCNJ2 (fragment): KCNJ2_HUMAN - Also known as IRK1. Experimental evidence at protein level: Swiss-Prot protein existence level 1. Probably participates in establishing action potential waveform and excitability of neuronal and muscle tissues. Inward rectifier potassium channels are characterized by a greater tendency to allow potassium to flow into the cell rather than out of it. Their voltage dependence is regulated by the concentration of extracellular potassium; as external potassium is raised, the voltage range of the channel opening shifts to more positive voltages. The inward rectification is mainly due t
   3292..3325    -  protein_bind   lox2272: Cre-mediated recombination occurs in the 8-bp core sequence (GGATACTT). lox2272 sites are compatible with each other, but incompatible with loxP or loxN sites (Lee and Saito, 1988). Cre recombinase
   3326..3375    -  intron         β-globin intron (fragment): internally truncated intron from human β-globin
   3376..3409    -  protein_bind   loxP: Cre-mediated recombination occurs in the 8-bp core sequence (GCATACAT). Cre recombinase
   3410..3434    +  misc_feature   MCS (fragment): pBluescript multiple cloning site
   3434..4022    +  misc_feature   WPRE: woodchuck hepatitis virus posttranscriptional regulatory element
   4054..4530    +  polyA_signal   hGH poly(A) signal: human growth hormone polyadenylation signal
   4570..4710    +  repeat_region  AAV2 ITR: inverted terminal repeat of adeno-associated virus serotype 2 inverted
   4715..4766    -  misc_feature   bom (fragment): basis of mobility region from pBR322
   4785..5240    +  rep_origin     f1 ori (sequence partly withheld): f1 bacteriophage origin of replication; arrow indicates direction of (+) strand synthesis
   5241..5290    -  misc_feature   bom (fragment): basis of mobility region from pBR322
   5392..5427    -  CDS            rop (fragment): Rop protein, which maintains plasmids at low copy number; rop
   5522..5626    +  promoter       AmpR promoter: bla
   5627..6487    +  CDS            AmpR: β-lactamase; bla; confers resistance to ampicillin, carbenicillin, and related antibiotics
   6658..7246    +  rep_origin     ori: high-copy-number ColE1/pMB1/pBR322/pUC origin of replication
