[The description below was written by a language model from this plasmid's Addgene catalogue record and pLannotate feature annotations shown in this document.]
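Description:
pAAV-Ef1a DIO-hsChRmine-oScarlet-WPRE is an adeno-associated virus transfer plasmid for Cre-dependent optogenetic expression in mammalian cells, typically neurons. It is built on a Stratagene-derived pAAV-Ef1a DIO backbone and is about 7.3 kb in total. In bacteria it is maintained as a high-copy plasmid through a ColE1/pUC-type origin and selected with ampicillin via the β-lactamase gene. An f1 phage origin is also present. The expression cassette is flanked by AAV2 inverted terminal repeats, which allow it to be packaged into recombinant AAV particles. The left ITR is annotated only as short fragments in the sequencing result, whereas the right one is detected in full.

The payload is hsChRmine, a variant of the pump-like channelrhodopsin ChRmine carrying the H33R mutation. It is a synthetic sequence derived from Tiarina fusus and is fused to the red fluorescent protein oScarlet, which the annotation detects as an mScarlet-related sequence. A short KCNJ2 (Kir2.1)-derived segment lies between the opsin and the fluorophore; such segments are commonly used as membrane trafficking signals. The opsin coding region itself is not annotated in the feature table, but it corresponds to the unannotated gap upstream of this segment.

The fusion sits in reverse orientation relative to the EF-1α promoter, between two pairs of oppositely oriented, mutually incompatible lox2272 and loxP sites. Cre recombinase inverts the cassette and then excises one site of each pair, locking it in the sense orientation, so expression occurs only in Cre-expressing cells. A WPRE enhances transcript stability and expression, and the human growth hormone polyadenylation signal terminates the transcript. The construct is intended for cell-type-specific, light-driven activation of targeted cells, with red fluorescence marking the cells that express it.
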