Addgene plasmid #183526: pAAV-Ef1a DIO-hsChRmine-oScarlet-WPRE
Purpose: Optogenetics
Depositing lab: Karl Deisseroth. Depositing organization: Stanford University. Publication: Structural basis for channel conduction in the pump-like channelrhodopsin ChRmine. Kishi KE, Kim YS, Fukuda M, Inoue M, Kusakizako T, Wang PY, Ramakrishnan C, Byrne EFX, Thadhani E, Paggi JM, Matsui TE, Yamashita K, Nagata T, Konno M, Quirin S, Lo M, Benster T, Uemura T, Liu K, Shibata M, Nomura N, Iwata S, Nureki O, Dror RO, Inoue K, Deisseroth K, Kato HE. Cell. 2022 Feb 17;185(4):672-689.e23. doi: 10.1016/j.cell.2022.01.007. Epub 2022 Feb 2. PubMed 35114111.
Backbone
  Vector backbone: pAAV-Ef1a DIO
  Backbone manufacturer: Stratagene
  Backbone size w/o insert (bp): 5577
  Vector type: AAV
Growth in bacteria
  Bacterial resistance: Ampicillin, 100 μg/mL
  Growth temperature: 37°C
  Growth strain: NEB Stable
  Copy number: High Copy
Gene/Insert
  Gene/Insert name: hsChRmine-oScarlet
  Species: Synthetic; derived from Tiarina fusus
  Insert size (bp): 1710
  Mutation: H33R
  Promoter: Ef1a
  Cloning method: Restriction Enzyme; 5′ cloning site AscI (not destroyed); 3′ cloning site NheI (not destroyed)
  Sequencing primers: 5′ GTTAGGCCAGCTTGGCACTTG; 3′ GAATACCAGTCAATCTTTCAC
Terms and licenses: Academic/Nonprofit Terms; Industry Terms: Not Available to Industry
How to cite: pAAV-Ef1a DIO-hsChRmine-oScarlet-WPRE was a gift from Karl Deisseroth (Addgene plasmid # 183526 ; http://n2t.net/addgene:183526 ; RRID:Addgene_183526)
